>Addgene plasmid #124411 | pTU-C-000 | addgene full sequence | sequence record 244264 | Addgene NGS Result
TGTATTTAGAAAAATAAACAAATAGGGGTTCCGCGCACATTTCCCCGAAAAGTGCCACCTGAATTCAGAA
GTATTGGTAATCGTTGAAAACTCAGTCGACGCACTTACTGAAGACGTCCTATTACACTCGTCGTTGGAAA
CTGAAGATGCGGCCGCGGAAACACAGAAAAAAGCCCGCACCTGACAGTGCGGGCTTTTTTTTTCGACCAA
AGGTAGCGAACGACGAGTCACTGTTGAGGATAAATACTTTCTCTACTAGGCGCCTGTTACACAGGTCCTC
AGCGGCGCGCCTGCTGCCACCGCTGAGCAATAACTAGCATAACCCCTTGGGGCCTCTAAACGGGTCTTGA
GGGGTTTTTTGCCAGGCATCAAATAAAACGAAAGGCTCAGTCGGAAGACTGGGCCTTTCGTTTTATCTGT
TGTTTGTCGGTGAACGCTCTCCTGAGTAGGACAAATCCGCCGGGAGCGGATTTGAACGTTGTGAAGCAAC
GGCCCGGAGGGTGGCGGGCAGGACGCCCGCCATAAACTGCCAGGCATCAAACTAAGCAGAAGGCCATCCT
GACGGATGGCCTTTTTGCGTTTCAGATCTCGGGCAGCGTTGGGTCCTGGCCACGGGTGCGCATGATCGTG
CTCCTGTCGTTGAGGACCCGGCTAGGCTGGCGGGGTTGCCTTACTGGTTAGCAGAATGAATCACCGATAC
GCGAGCGAACGTGAAGCGACTGCTGCTGCAAAACGTCTGCGACCTGAGCAACAACATGAATGGTCTTCGG
TTTCCGTGTTTCGTAAAGTCTGGAAACGCGGAAGTCAGCGCCCTGCACCATTATGTTCCGGATCTGCATC
GCAGGATGCTGCTGGCTACCCTGTGGAACACCTACATCTGTATTAACGAAGCGCTGGCATTGACCCTGAG
TGATTTTTCTCTGGTCCCGCCGCATCCATACCGCCAGTTGTTTACCCTCACAACGTTCCAGTAACCGGGC
ATGTTCATCATCAGTAACCCGTATCGTGAGCATCCTCTCTCGTTTCATCGGTATCATTACCCCCATGAAC
AGAAATCCCCCTTACACGGAGGCATCAGTGACCAAACAGGAAAAAACCGCCCTTAACATGGCCCGCTTTA
TCAGAAGCCAGACATTAACGCTTCTGGAGAAACTCAACGAGCTGGACGCGGATGAACAGGCAGACATCTG
TGAATCGCTTCACGACCACGCTGATGAGCTTTACCGCAGCTGCCTCGCGCGTTTCGGTGATGACGGTGAA
AACCTCTGACACATGCAGCTCCCGGAGACGGTCACAGCTTGTCTGTAAGCGGATGCCGGGAGCAGACAAG
CCCGTCAGGGCGCGTCAGCGGGTGTTGGCGGGTGTCGGGGCGCAGCCATGACCCAGTCACGTAGCGATAG
CGGAGTGTATACTGGCTTAACTATGCGGCATCAGAGCAGATTGTACTGAGAGTGCACCATTGCGGTGTGA
AATACCGCACAGATGCGTAAGGAGAAAATACCGCATCAGGCGCTCTTCCGCTTCCTCGCTCACTGACTCG
CTGCGCTCGGTCGTTCGGCTGCGGCGAGCGGTATCAGCTCACTCAAAGGCGGTAATACGGTTATCCACAG
AATCAGGGGATAACGCAGGAAAGAACATGTGAGCAAAAGGCCAGCAAAAGGCCAGGAACCGTAAAAAGGC
CGCGTTGCTGGCGTTTTTCCATAGGCTCCGCCCCCCTGACGAGCATCACAAAAATCGACGCTCAAGTCAG
AGGTGGCGAAACCCGACAGGACTATAAAGATACCAGGCGTTTCCCCCTGGAAGCTCCCTCGTGCGCTCTC
CTGTTCCGACCCTGCCGCTTACCGGATACCTGTCCGCCTTTCTCCCTTCGGGAAGCGTGGCGCTTTCTCA
TAGCTCACGCTGTAGGTATCTCAGTTCGGTGTAGGTCGTTCGCTCCAAGCTGGGCTGTGTGCACGAACCC
CCCGTTCAGCCCGACCGCTGCGCCTTATCCGGTAACTATCGTCTTGAGTCCAACCCGGTAAGACACGACT
TATCGCCACTGGCAGCAGCCACTGGTAACAGGATTAGCAGAGCGAGGTATGTAGGCGGTGCTACAGAGTT
CTTGAAGTGGTGGCCTAACTACGGCTACACTAGAAGGACAGTATTTGGTATCTGCGCTCTGCTGAAGCCA
GTTACCTTCGGAAAAAGAGTTGGTAGCTCTTGATCCGGCAAACAAACCACCGCTGGTAGCGGTGGTTTTT
TTGTTTGCAAGCAGCAGATTACGCGCAGAAAAAAAGGATCTCAAGAAGATCCTTTGATCTTTTCTACGGG
GTCTGACGCTCAGTGGAACGAAAACTCACGTTAAGGGATTTTGGTCATGAGATTATCAAAAAGGATCTTC
ACCTAGATCCTTTTAAATTAAAAATGAAGTTTTAAATCAATCTAAAGTATATATGAGTAAACTTGGTCTG
ACAGTTACCAATGCTTAATCAGTGAGGCACCTATCTCAGCGATCTGTCTATTTCGTTCATCCATAGTTGC
CTGACTCCCCGTCGTGTAGATAACTACGATACGGGAGGGCTTACCATCTGGCCCCAGTGCTGCAATGATA
CCGCGAGACCCACGCTCACCGGCTCCAGATTTATCAGCAATAAACCAGCCAGCCGGAAGGGCCGAGCGCA
GAAGTGGTCCTGCAACTTTATCCGCCTCCATCCAGTCTATTAATTGTTGCCGGGAAGCTAGAGTAAGTAG
TTCGCCAGTTAATAGTTTGCGCAACGTTGTTGCCATTGCTGCAGGCATCGTGGTGTCACGCTCGTCGTTT
GGTATGGCTTCATTCAGCTCCGGTTCCCAACGATCAAGGCGAGTTACATGATCCCCCATGTTGTGCAAAA
AAGCGGTTAGCTCCTTCGGTCCTCCGATCGTTGTCAGAAGTAAGTTGGCCGCAGTGTTATCACTCATGGT
TATGGCAGCACTGCATAATTCTCTTACTGTCATGCCATCCGTAAGATGCTTTTCTGTGACTGGTGAGTAC
TCAACCAAGTCATTCTGAGAATAGTGTATGCGGCGACCGAGTTGCTCTTGCCCGGCGTCAACACGGGATA
ATACCGCGCCACATAGCAGAACTTTAAAAGTGCTCATCATTGGAAAACGTTCTTCGGGGCGAAAACTCTC
AAGGATCTTACCGCTGTTGAGATCCAGTTCGATGTAACCCACTCGTGCACCCAACTGATCTTCAGCATCT
TTTACTTTCACCAGCGTTTCTGGGTGAGCAAAAACAGGAAGGCAAAATGCCGCAAAAAAGGGAATAAGGG
CGACACGGAAATGTTGAATACTCATACTCTTCCTTTTTCAATATTATTGAAGCATTTATCAGGGTTATTG
TCTCATGAGCGGATACATATTTGAA
Features (pLannotate 1.2.2; 9 found; start..end, strand, type, name):
    314..361     +  terminator     T7 terminator: transcription terminator for bacteriophage T7 RNA polymerase
    373..416     -  terminator     rrnB T1 terminator: Escherichia coli rrnB; transcription terminator T1 from the E. coli rrnB gene
    548..575     +  terminator     rrnB T2 terminator: transcription terminator T2 from the E. coli rrnB gene
    681..1061    -  CDS            YPB1_ECOLX: Protein predicted: Swiss-Prot protein existence level 4. From Escherichia coli.
   1078..1269    +  CDS            rop: Rop protein, which maintains plasmids at low copy number; rop
   1371..1510    +  misc_feature   bom: basis of mobility region from pBR322
   1696..2284    -  rep_origin     ori: high-copy-number ColE1/pMB1/pBR322/pUC origin of replication
   2455..3315    -  CDS            AmpR: β-lactamase; bla; confers resistance to ampicillin, carbenicillin, and related antibiotics
   3316..35      -  promoter       AmpR promoter (across the origin): bla
