[The description below was written by a language model from this plasmid's Addgene catalogue record and pLannotate feature annotations shown in this document.]
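Description:
pTU-C-000 is a small (about 3.4 kb) pET-derived bacterial plasmid that serves as an empty entry vector in a modular, combinatorial framework for assembling synthetic gene circuits. The catalogue describes it as "Slot C, empty (step 1)", with the insert listed as "slot C + terminator". It therefore appears to be the unfilled acceptor for the third position (slot C) in a multi-slot scheme, into which a transcriptional unit is built at the first assembly stage. The record does not state the assembly chemistry, the cloning sites that define the slot, or how filled slots are combined in later steps.

The automated feature table shows no promoter, ribosome binding site or coding payload in the slot region, which is consistent with an empty vector. What it does find is a cluster of terminators: a T7 terminator followed by the rrnB T1 terminator (annotated on the opposite strand) and the rrnB T2 terminator. These presumably stop transcription of whatever unit is inserted and insulate it from neighbouring sequences. The rest is standard pBR322/pET-type backbone: a ColE1/pMB1-family origin of replication, the rop gene, the bom basis-of-mobility region, a predicted E. coli open reading frame carried over from the backbone, and the β-lactamase gene with its own promoter for ampicillin selection. The catalogue lists the plasmid as high copy, although rop is normally associated with reduced copy number. The slot itself is not annotated by the automated tool, and the depositor notes that a GenBank file with the original annotations is available separately.
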