Addgene plasmid #124411: pTU-C-000
Purpose: Slot C, empty (step 1)
Depositing lab: Yolanda Schaerli. Depositing organization: Universite de Lausanne (UNIL). Publication: A Framework for the Modular and Combinatorial Assembly of Synthetic Gene Circuits. Santos-Moreno J, Schaerli Y. ACS Synth Biol. 2019 Jul 19;8(7):1691-1697. doi: 10.1021/acssynbio.9b00174. Epub 2019 Jun 24. PubMed 31185158.
Backbone
  Vector backbone: pET
  Vector type: Bacterial Expression, Synthetic Biology
Growth in bacteria
  Bacterial resistance: Ampicillin, 100 μg/mL
  Growth temperature: 37°C
  Growth strain: DH5alpha
  Copy number: High Copy
Gene/Insert
  Gene/Insert name: slot C + terminator
Terms and licenses: Academic/Nonprofit Terms; Industry Terms: Not Available to Industry
Depositor comments: GenBank file with original annotations can be downloaded from the "Resource Information" section. Please visit https://www.biorxiv.org/content/10.1101/611574v1 for bioRxiv preprint.
How to cite: pTU-C-000 was a gift from Yolanda Schaerli (Addgene plasmid # 124411 ; http://n2t.net/addgene:124411 ; RRID:Addgene_124411)
